Addgene plasmid #192713: pTwist-ENTR-MCP-ADAR2-DD(E488Q/T490A)-V5
Purpose: Gateway entry vector containing MS2 coat protein fused to ADAR2 catalytic domain (E488Q/T490A) with V5 tag
Depositing lab: Summer Thyme. Depositing organization: University of Alabama at Birmingham.
Backbone
  Vector backbone: pTwist ENTR Kozak
  Backbone manufacturer: Twist Bioscience
  Vector type: Gateway Entry Vector
Growth in bacteria
  Bacterial resistance: Kanamycin, 50 μg/mL
  Growth temperature: 37°C
  Growth strain: DH5alpha
  Copy number: High Copy
Gene/Insert
  Gene/Insert name: MCP-ADAR2-DD(E488Q/T490A)-V5
  Species: H. sapiens (human)
  Insert size (bp): 1986
  Mutation: E488Q/T490A
  Promoter: None
  Tag / fusion protein: V5 (C terminal on insert)
  Cloning method: Gateway Cloning
Resource information
  A portion of this plasmid was derived from a plasmid made by: Synthesized by Twist Bioscience
Terms and licenses: Academic/Nonprofit Terms; Industry Terms: Not Available to Industry
How to cite: pTwist-ENTR-MCP-ADAR2-DD(E488Q/T490A)-V5 was a gift from Summer Thyme (Addgene plasmid # 192713 ; http://n2t.net/addgene:192713 ; RRID:Addgene_192713)
