[The description below was written by a language model from this plasmid's Addgene catalogue record and pLannotate feature annotations shown in this document.]
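Description:
pTwist-ENTR-MCP-ADAR2-DD(E488Q/T490A)-V5 is a Gateway entry clone built on the commercial pTwist ENTR Kozak backbone, with the insert made by gene synthesis. It is propagated in E. coli as a high-copy plasmid from a ColE1/pUC-type origin and selected with kanamycin through an aph(3')-Ia (KanR) gene. The annotated sequence is about 4.4 kb. It also shows an rrnB T1 transcription terminator upstream of attL1, which helps insulate the insert from read-through transcription in bacteria, along with small remnants of a multiple cloning site and lacZα.

The payload, roughly 2 kb, lies between attL1 and attL2 and encodes a single fusion protein. At the N-terminus is the bacteriophage MS2 coat protein (MCP), which binds a specific RNA hairpin. It is followed by the deaminase domain of ADAR2, which catalyses adenosine-to-inosine editing in double-stranded RNA, and a C-terminal V5 epitope tag for detection. The catalogue lists the insert as human; the automated annotation matched the deaminase region to the rat Adarb1 orthologue, which probably reflects sequence conservation rather than a different origin. The V5 tag is not picked up in the feature table. The deaminase carries E488Q and T490A; E488Q is generally known as a hyperactive ADAR2 variant, but the record does not explain the purpose of either mutation.

The entry vector has no promoter, so the fusion is not meant to be expressed from this plasmid. Instead, an LR recombination moves the open reading frame into a destination vector that supplies the promoter and other expression elements. MCP–ADAR deaminase fusions are typically used to recruit editing activity to RNAs carrying MS2 hairpins, though the record does not state the specific application.
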