Features (pLannotate 1.2.2; 9 found; start..end, strand, type, name):
     37..387     +  CDS            CAPSD_BPMS2 (fragment): Experimental evidence at protein level: Swiss-Prot protein existence level 1. Acts as a translational repressor of viral replicase synthesis late in infection. This latter function is the result of capsid protein interaction with an RNA hairpin which contains the replicase ribosome-binding site. From Escherichia phage MS2 (Bacteriophage MS2).
    772..1926    +  CDS            Adarb1 (fragment): RED1_RAT - Also known as Red1. Experimental evidence at protein level: Swiss-Prot protein existence level 1. Catalyzes the hydrolytic deamination of adenosine to inosine in double-stranded RNA (dsRNA) referred to as A-to-I RNA editing. This may affect gene expression and function in a number of ways that include mRNA translation by changing codons and hence the amino acid sequence of proteins; pre-mRNA splicing by altering splice site recognition sequences; RNA stability by changing sequences involved in nuclease recognition; genetic stability in the case of RNA virus genomes by changing seque
   1988..2087    -  protein_bind   attL2: mutant version of attL; recombination site for the Gateway® LR reaction LR Clonase™
   2332..2920    -  rep_origin     ori: high-copy-number ColE1/pMB1/pBR322/pUC origin of replication
   3056..3871    -  CDS            KanR: aminoglycoside phosphotransferase; aph(3')-Ia; confers resistance to kanamycin in bacteria or G418 (Geneticin®) in eukaryotes
   3987..4009    +  misc_feature   MCS (fragment): pBluescript multiple cloning site
   4009..4055    +  terminator     rrnB T1 terminator: transcription terminator T1 from the E. coli rrnB gene
   4157..4200    -  CDS            lacZα (fragment): LacZα fragment of β-galactosidase; lacZ fragment
   4253..4352    +  protein_bind   attL1: mutant version of attL; recombination site for the Gateway® LR reaction LR Clonase™
>Addgene plasmid #192713 | pTwist-ENTR-MCP-ADAR2-DD(E488Q/T490A)-V5 | addgene full sequence | sequence record 377311 | Addgene NGS Result
ATGGGACCTAAAAAAAAACGAAAGGTGGGCGTCAAGATGGCTTCCAATTTCACTCAGTTTGTTCTGGTGG
ATAATGGGGGCACCGGTGACGTAACAGTAGCACCGAGTAACTTTGCCAACGGAATAGCTGAATGGATCTC
AAGTAACAGCCGTAGTCAGGCATACAAGGTGACTTGTAGCGTTAGGCAGAGTAGTGCACAAAATAGGAAG
TACACCATCAAAGTGGAGGTACCCAAAGGTGCTTGGAGATCTTATCTCAATATGGAGCTCACTATACCCA
TATTCGCTACCAACTCAGATTGCGAGCTGATTGTAAAGGCAATGCAGGGCTTATTGAAGGACGGAAATCC
TATCCCATCTGCTATCGCTGCCAACAGTGGAATTTACGCTATGGCCAGCAATTTCACCCAGTTCGTCCTG
GTTGATAACGGTGGCACCGGCGACGTTACTGTGGCTCCAAGTAACTTTGCCAACGGCATTGCAGAGTGGA
TAAGCTCCAATAGTCGTAGTCAAGCTTATAAAGTTACCTGCAGTGTTAGGCAGAGTAGCGCCCAGAACAG
AAAGTATACGATTAAAGTAGAGGTTCCCAAGGGCGCTTGGAGGTCCTATTTAAACATGGAACTCACTATC
CCTATATTTGCTACTAACTCTGACTGCGAACTGATAGTGAAAGCCATGCAGGGATTGCTGAAGGATGGTA
ACCCTATACCTTCAGCCATTGCTGCAAATTCCGGGGGCGGTTCTGGCGGAACAGGTGGATCCGGCGGTAC
TCAACTGCATCTGCCCCAGGTTTTGGCCGATGCCGTTTCAAGGTTGGTTTTAGGCAAATTTGGAGATCTG
ACTGACAACTTCTCTTCTCCTCATGCTAGGAGGAAAGTTCTCGCTGGCGTTGTCATGACTACAGGAACCG
ACGTAAAGGATGCTAAAGTCATCTCAGTTTCAACCGGCACAAAATGCATAAATGGGGAATATATGTCAGA
CCGGGGACTTGCCCTCAACGACTGCCATGCAGAGATCATATCTCGCCGGTCCCTGCTGAGATTTTTGTAC
ACCCAACTCGAACTGTACCTGAATAATAAGGACGACCAAAAGAGGAGCATTTTCCAGAAGTCAGAGAGAG
GGGGGTTTAGACTGAAGGAGAATGTTCAATTCCACCTGTACATCTCCACGTCTCCTTGCGGCGACGCACG
CATATTTAGTCCCCACGAACCTATACTTGAGGAGCCTGCCGATAGACACCCAAATCGTAAGGCTAGAGGT
CAACTACGCACTAAAATTGAGTCCGGGCAAGGTGCCATACCCGTAAGGAGCAATGCCAGCATCCAGACCT
GGGACGGGGTTCTTCAAGGAGAACGACTTCTCACCATGAGTTGTAGCGACAAAATAGCTCGCTGGAACGT
TGTTGGGATCCAAGGATCACTGCTATCCATCTTCGTAGAGCCAATATATTTCTCATCAATCATTCTAGGC
AGTCTGTATCACGGTGACCATTTGAGCCGCGCAATGTACCAAAGGATTTCAAACATTGAAGATCTGCCTC
CACTGTACACTTTGAACAAGCCCCTCCTGAGTGGCATATCCAACGCTGAAGCAAGGCAACCAGGCAAAGC
ACCAAACTTTAGCGTTAACTGGACAGTGGGGGATAGCGCCATAGAAGTTATCAATGCCACAACCGGTAAG
GATGAACTAGGAAGAGCAAGCAGACTGTGCAAGCACGCACTATACTGCCGATGGATGCGCGTCCACGGAA
AGGTTCCATCTCACCTGTTGAGATCAAAAATTACTAAGCCTAATGTATACCACGAAAGTAAATTAGCCGC
TAAAGAATACCAGGCCGCTAAAGCACGGCTGTTTACTGCATTTATAAAAGCCGGCCTTGGAGCCTGGGTT
GAAAAACCCACTGAGCAGGACCAGTTCAGCTTGACCGGCGGCGGAGGCAGTGGCAAACCGATTCCAAACC
CTTTGTTGGGACTAGACTCTACATAAGACCCAGCTTTCTTGTACAAAGTTGGCATTATAAGAAAGCATTG
CTTATCAATTTGTTGCAACGAACAGGTCACTATCAGTCAAAATAAAATCATTATTTGAGGCTAGGTGGAG
GCTCAGTGATGATAAGTCTGCGATGGTGGATGCATGTGTCATGGTCATAGCTGTTTCCTGTGTGAAATTG
TTATCCGCTCAGAGGGCACAATCCTATTCCGCGCTATCCGACAATCTCCAAGACATTAGGTGGAGTTCAG
TTCGGCGTATGGCATATGTCGCTGGAAAGAACATGTGAGCAAAAGGCCAGCAAAAGGCCAGGAACCGTAA
AAAGGCCGCGTTGCTGGCGTTTTTCCATAGGCTCCGCCCCCCTGACGAGCATCACAAAAATCGACGCTCA
AGTCAGAGGTGGCGAAACCCGACAGGACTATAAAGATACCAGGCGTTTCCCCCTGGAAGCTCCCTCGTGC
GCTCTCCTGTTCCGACCCTGCCGCTTACCGGATACCTGTCCGCCTTTCTCCCTTCGGGAAGCGTGGCGCT
TTCTCATAGCTCACGCTGTAGGTATCTCAGTTCGGTGTAGGTCGTTCGCTCCAAGCTGGGCTGTGTGCAC
GAACCCCCCGTTCAGCCCGACCGCTGCGCCTTATCCGGTAACTATCGTCTTGAGTCCAACCCGGTAAGAC
ACGACTTATCGCCACTGGCAGCAGCCACTGGTAACAGGATTAGCAGAGCGAGGTATGTAGGCGGTGCTAC
AGAGTTCTTGAAGTGGTGGCCTAACTACGGCTACACTAGAAGAACAGTATTTGGTATCTGCGCTCTGCTG
AAGCCAGTTACCTTCGGAAAAAGAGTTGGTAGCTCTTGATCCGGCAAACAAACCACCGCTGGTAGCGGTG
GTTTTTTTGTTTGCAAGCAGCAGATTACGCGCAGAAAAAAAGGATCTCAAGAAGATCCTTTGATCTTTTC
TACGGGGTCTGACGCTCTATTCAACAAAGCCGCCGTCCCGTCAAGTCAGCGTAAATGGGTAGGGGGCTTC
AAATCGTCCGCTCTGCCAGTGTTACAACCAATTAACAAATTCTGATTAGAAAAACTCATCGAGCATCAAA
TGAAACTGCAATTTATTCATATCAGGATTATCAATACCATATTTTTGAAAAAGCCGTTTCTGTAATGAAG
GAGAAAACTCACCGAGGCAGTTCCATAGGATGGCAAGATCCTGGTATCGGTCTGCGATTCCGACTCGTCC
AACATCAATACAACCTATTAATTTCCCCTCGTCAAAAATAAGGTTATCAAGTGAGAAATCACCATGAGTG
ACGACTGAATCCGGTGAGAATGGCAAAAGCTTATGCATTTCTTTCCAGACTTGTTCAACAGGCCAGCCAT
TACGCTCGTCATCAAAATCACTCGCATCAACCAAACCGTTATTCATTCGTGATTGCGCCTGAGCGAGACG
AAATACGCGATCGCTGTTAAAAGGACAATTACAAACAGGAATCGAATGCAACCGGCGCAGGAACACTGCC
AGCGCATCAACAATATTTTCACCTGAATCAGGATATTCTTCTAATACCTGGAATGCTGTTTTCCCGGGGA
TCGCAGTGGTGAGTAACCATGCATCATCAGGAGTACGGATAAAATGCTTGATGGTCGGAAGAGGCATAAA
TTCCGTCAGCCAGTTTAGTCTGACCATCTCATCTGTAACATCATTGGCAACGCTACCTTTGCCATGTTTC
AGAAACAACTCTGGCGCATCGGGCTTCCCATACAATCGATAGATTGTCGCACCTGATTGCCCGACATTAT
CGCGAGCCCATTTATACCCATATAAATCAGCATCCATGTTGGAATTTAATCGCGGCCTCGAGCAAGACGT
TTCCCGTTGAATATGGCTCATAACACCCCTTGTATTACTGTTTATGTAAGCAGACAGTTTTATTGTTCAT
GATGATATATTTTTATCTTGTGCAATGTAACATCAGAGATTTTGAGACACAACGTGGCTTTCCCCCGCCG
CTCTAGAACTAGTGGATCCAAATAAAACGAAAGGCTCAGTCGAAAGACTGGGCCTTTCGTTTTATCTGTT
GTTTGTCGCATTATACGAGACGTCCAGGTTGGGATACCTGAAACAAAACCCATCGTACGGCCAAGGAAGT
CTCCAATAACTGTGATCCACCACAAGCGCCAGGGTTTTCCCAGTCACGACGTTGTAAAACGACGGCCAGT
CATGCATAATCCGCACGCATCTGGAATAAGGAAGTGCCATTCCGCCTGACCTCAAATAATGATTTTATTT
TGACTGATAGTGACCTGTTCGTTGCAACAGATTGATGAGCAATGCTTTTTTATAATGCCAACTTTGTACA
AAAAAGCAGGCTGCACC
